>Addgene plasmid #77199 | TRIB3 gRNA (BRDN0001145861) | addgene full sequence | sequence record 187304 | Addgene Assembled Sequence
CCCGGGTGCAAAGATGGATAAAGTTTTAAACAGAGAGGAATCTTTGCAGCTAATGGACCTTCTAGGTCTT
GAAAGGAGTGGGAATTGGCTCCGGTGCCCGTCAGTGGGCAGAGCGCACATCGCCCACAGTCCCCGAGAAG
TTGGGGGGAGGGGTCGGCAATTGATCCGGTGCCTAGAGAAGGTGGCGCGGGGTAAACTGGGAAAGTGATG
TCGTGTACTGGCTCCGCCTTTTTCCCGAGGGTGGGGGAGAACCGTATATAAGTGCAGTAGTCGCCGTGAA
CGTTCTTTTTCGCAACGGGTTTGCCGCCAGAACACAGGTAAGTGCCGTGTGTGGTTCCCGCGGGCCTGGC
CTCTTTACGGGTTATGGCCCTTGCGTGCCTTGAATTACTTCCACCTGGCTGCAGTACGTGATTCTTGATC
CCGAGCTTCGGGTTGGAAGTGGGTGGGAGAGTTCGAGGCCTTGCGCTTAAGGAGCCCCTTCGCCTCGTGC
TTGAGTTGAGGCCTGGCCTGGGCGCTGGGGCCGCCGCGTGCGAATCTGGTGGCACCTTCGCGCCTGTCTC
GCTGCTTTCGATAAGTCTCTAGCCATTTAAAATTTTTGATGACCTGCTGCGACGCTTTTTTTCTGGCAAG
ATAGTCTTGTAAATGCGGGCCAAGATCTGCACACTGGTATTTCGGTTTTTGGGGCCGCGGGCGGCGACGG
GGCCCGTGCGTCCCAGCGCACATGTTCGGCGAGGCGGGGCCTGCGAGCGCGGCCACCGAGAATCGGACGG
GGGTAGTCTCAAGCTGGCCGGCCTGCTCTGGTGCCTGGCCTCGCGCCGCCGTGTATCGCCCCGCCCTGGG
CGGCAAGGCTGGCCCGGTCGGCACCAGTTGCGTGAGCGGAAAGATGGCCGCTTCCCGGCCCTGCTGCAGG
GAGCTCAAAATGGAGGACGCGGCGCTCGGGAGAGCGGGCGGGTGAGTCACCCACACAAAGGAAAAGGGCC
TTTCCGTCCTCAGCCGTCGCTTCATGTGACTCCACGGAGTACCGGGCGCCGTCCAGGCACCTCGATTAGT
TCTCGAGCTTTTGGAGTACGTCGTCTTTAGGTTGGGGGGAGGGGTTTTATGCGATGGAGTTTCCCCACAC
TGAGTGGGTGGAGACTGAAGTTAGGCCAGCTTGGCACTTGATGTAATTCTCCTTGGAATTTGCCCTTTTT
GAGTTTGGATCTTGGTTCATTCTCAAGCCTCAGACAGTGGTTCAAAGTTTTTTTCTTCCATTTCAGGTGT
CGTGACGTACGGCCACCATGACCGAGTACAAGCCCACGGTGCGCCTCGCCACCCGCGACGACGTCCCCAG
GGCCGTACGCACCCTCGCCGCCGCGTTCGCCGACTACCCCGCCACGCGCCACACCGTCGATCCGGACCGC
CACATCGAGCGGGTCACCGAGCTGCAAGAACTCTTCCTCACGCGCGTCGGGCTCGACATCGGCAAGGTGT
GGGTCGCGGACGACGGCGCCGCCGTGGCGGTCTGGACCACGCCGGAGAGCGTCGAAGCGGGGGCGGTGTT
CGCCGAGATCGGCCCGCGCATGGCCGAGTTGAGCGGTTCCCGGCTGGCCGCGCAGCAACAGATGGAAGGC
CTCCTGGCGCCGCACCGGCCCAAGGAGCCCGCGTGGTTCCTGGCCACCGTCGGAGTCTCGCCCGACCACC
AGGGCAAGGGTCTGGGCAGCGCCGTCGTGCTCCCCGGAGTGGAGGCGGCCGAGCGCGCCGGGGTGCCCGC
CTTCCTGGAGACCTCCGCGCCCCGCAACCTCCCCTTCTACGAGCGGCTCGGCTTCACCGTCACCGCCGAC
GTCGAGGTGCCCGAAGGACCGCGCACCTGGTGCATGACCCGCAAGCCCGGTGCCTGAACGCGTTAAGTCG
ACAATCAACCTCTGGATTACAAAATTTGTGAAAGATTGACTGGTATTCTTAACTATGTTGCTCCTTTTAC
GCTATGTGGATACGCTGCTTTAATGCCTTTGTATCATGCTATTGCTTCCCGTATGGCTTTCATTTTCTCC
TCCTTGTATAAATCCTGGTTGCTGTCTCTTTATGAGGAGTTGTGGCCCGTTGTCAGGCAACGTGGCGTGG
TGTGCACTGTGTTTGCTGACGCAACCCCCACTGGTTGGGGCATTGCCACCACCTGTCAGCTCCTTTCCGG
GACTTTCGCTTTCCCCCTCCCTATTGCCACGGCGGAACTCATCGCCGCCTGCCTTGCCCGCTGCTGGACA
GGGGCTCGGCTGTTGGGCACTGACAATTCCGTGGTGTTGTCGGGGAAATCATCGTCCTTTCCTTGGCTGC
TCGCCTGTGTTGCCACCTGGATTCTGCGCGGGACGTCCTTCTGCTACGTCCCTTCGGCCCTCAATCCAGC
GGACCTTCCTTCCCGCGGCCTGCTGCCGGCTCTGCGGCCTCTTCCGCGTCTTCGCCTTCGCCCTCAGACG
AGTCGGATCTCCCTTTGGGCCGCCTCCCCGCGTCGACTTTAAGACCAATGACTTACAAGGCAGCTGTAGA
TCTTAGCCACTTTTTAAAAGAAAAGGGGGGACTGGAAGGGCTAATTCACTCCCAACGAAGACAAGATCTG
CTTTTTGCTTGTACTGGGTCTCTCTGGTTAGACCAGATCTGAGCCTGGGAGCTCTCTGGCTAACTAGGGA
ACCCACTGCTTAAGCCTCAATAAAGCTTGCCTTGAGTGCTTCAAGTAGTGTGTGCCCGTCTGTTGTGTGA
CTCTGGTAACTAGAGATCCCTCAGACCCTTTTAGTCAGTGTGGAAAATCTCTAGCAGTACGTATAGTAGT
TCATGTCATCTTATTATTCAGTATTTATAACTTGCAAAGAAATGAATATCAGAGAGTGAGAGGAACTTGT
TTATTGCAGCTTATAATGGTTACAAATAAAGCAATAGCATCACAAATTTCACAAATAAAGCATTTTTTTC
ACTGCATTCTAGTTGTGGTTTGTCCAAACTCATCAATGTATCTTATCATGTCTGGCTCTAGCTATCCCGC
CCCTAACTCCGCCCATCCCGCCCCTAACTCCGCCCAGTTCCGCCCATTCTCCGCCCCATGGCTGACTAAT
TTTTTTTATTTATGCAGAGGCCGAGGCCGCCTCGGCCTCTGAGCTATTCCAGAAGTAGTGAGGAGGCTTT
TTTGGAGGCCTAGGGACGTACCCAATTCGCCCTATAGTGAGTCGTATTACGCGCGCTCACTGGCCGTCGT
TTTACAACGTCGTGACTGGGAAAACCCTGGCGTTACCCAACTTAATCGCCTTGCAGCACATCCCCCTTTC
GCCAGCTGGCGTAATAGCGAAGAGGCCCGCACCGATCGCCCTTCCCAACAGTTGCGCAGCCTGAATGGCG
AATGGG
[124 nt withheld, positions 3367-3490]
C
[91 nt withheld, positions 3492-3582]
A
[49 nt withheld, positions 3584-3632]
CCTTTGACGTTGGAGTCCACGTTCTTT
[37 nt withheld, positions 3660-3696]
ACCCTATCTCGGTCTATTCTTTTGATTTATAAGGGATTTTGCCGATTTCGGCCTATTGGTTAAAAAATGA
GCTGATTTAACAAAAATTTAACGCGAATTTTAACAAAATATTAACGCTTACAATTTAGGTGGCACTTTTC
GGGGAAATGTGCGCGGAACCCCTATTTGTTTATTTTTCTAAATACATTCAAATATGTATCCGCTCATGAG
ACAATAACCCTGATAAATGCTTCAATAATATTGAAAAAGGAAGAGTATGAGTATTCAACATTTCCGTGTC
GCCCTTATTCCCTTTTTTGCGGCATTTTGCCTTCCTGTTTTTGCTCACCCAGAAACGCTGGTGAAAGTAA
AAGATGCTGAAGATCAGTTGGGTGCACGAGTGGGTTACATCGAACTGGATCTCAACAGCGGTAAGATCCT
TGAGAGTTTTCGCCCCGAAGAACGTTTTCCAATGATGAGCACTTTTAAAGTTCTGCTATGTGGCGCGGTA
TTATCCCGTATTGACGCCGGGCAAGAGCAACTCGGTCGCCGCATACACTATTCTCAGAATGACTTGGTTG
AGTACTCACCAGTCACAGAAAAGCATCTTACGGATGGCATGACAGTAAGAGAATTATGCAGTGCTGCCAT
AACCATGAGTGATAACACTGCGGCCAACTTACTTCTGACAACGATCGGAGGACCGAAGGAGCTAACCGCT
TTTTTGCACAACATGGGGGATCATGTAACTCGCCTTGATCGTTGGGAACCGGAGCTGAATGAAGCCATAC
CAAACGACGAGCGTGACACCACGATGCCTGTAGCAATGGCAACAACGTTGCGCAAACTATTAACTGGCGA
ACTACTTACTCTAGCTTCCCGGCAACAATTAATAGACTGGATGGAGGCGGATAAAGTTGCAGGACCACTT
CTGCGCTCGGCCCTTCCGGCTGGCTGGTTTATTGCTGATAAATCTGGAGCCGGTGAGCGTGGGTCTCGCG
GTATCATTGCAGCACTGGGGCCAGATGGTAAGCCCTCCCGTATCGTAGTTATCTACACGACGGGGAGTCA
GGCAACTATGGATGAACGAAATAGACAGATCGCTGAGATAGGTGCCTCACTGATTAAGCATTGGTAACTG
TCAGACCAAGTTTACTCATATATACTTTAGATTGATTTAAAACTTCATTTTTAATTTAAAAGGATCTAGG
TGAAGATCCTTTTTGATAATCTCATGACCAAAATCCCTTAACGTGAGTTTTCGTTCCACTGAGCGTCAGA
CCCCGTAGAAAAGATCAAAGGATCTTCTTGAGATCCTTTTTTTCTGCGCGTAATCTGCTGCTTGCAAACA
AAAAAACCACCGCTACCAGCGGTGGTTTGTTTGCCGGATCAAGAGCTACCAACTCTTTTTCCGAAGGTAA
CTGGCTTCAGCAGAGCGCAGATACCAAATACTGTTCTTCTAGTGTAGCCGTAGTTAGGCCACCACTTCAA
GAACTCTGTAGCACCGCCTACATACCTCGCTCTGCTAATCCTGTTACCAGTGGCTGCTGCCAGTGGCGAT
AAGTCGTGTCTTACCGGGTTGGACTCAAGACGATAGTTACCGGATAAGGCGCAGCGGTCGGGCTGAACGG
GGGGTTCGTGCACACAGCCCAGCTTGGAGCGAACGACCTACACCGAACTGAGATACCTACAGCGTGAGCT
ATGAGAAAGCGCCACGCTTCCCGAAGGGAGAAAGGCGGACAGGTATCCGGTAAGCGGCAGGGTCGGAACA
GGAGAGCGCACGAGGGAGCTTCCAGGGGGAAACGCCTGGTATCTTTATAGTCCTGTCGGGTTTCGCCACC
TCTGACTTGAGCGTCGATTTTTGTGATGCTCGTCAGGGGGGCGGAGCCTATGGAAAAACGCCAGCAACGC
GGCCTTTTTACGGTTCCTGGCCTTTTGCTGGCCTTTTGCTCACATGTTCTTTCCTGCGTTATCCCCTGAT
TCTGTGGATAACCGTATTACCGCCTTTGAGTGAGCTGATACCGCTCGCCGCAGCCGAACGACCGAGCGCA
GCGAGTCAGTGAGCGAGGAAGCGGAAGAGCGCCCAATACGCAAACCGCCTCTCCCCGCGCGTTGGCCGAT
TCATTAATGCAGCTGGCACGACAGGTTTCCCGACTGGAAAGCGGGCAGTGAGCGCAACGCAATTAATGTG
AGTTAGCTCACTCATTAGGCACCCCAGGCTTTACACTTTATGCTTCCGGCTCGTATGTTGTGTGGAATTG
TGAGCGGATAACAATTTCACACAGGAAACAGCTATGACCATGATTACGCCAAGCGCGCAATTAACCCTCA
CTAAAGGGAACAAAAGCTGGAGCTGCAAGCTTAATGTAGTCTTATGCAATACTCTTGTAGTCTTGCAACA
TGGTAACGATGAGTTAGCAACATGCCTTACAAGGAGAGAAAAAGCACCGTGCATGCCGATTGGTGGAAGT
AAGGTGGTACGATCGTGCCTTATTAGGAAGGCAACAGACGGGTCTGACATGGATTGGACGAACCACTGAA
TTGCCGCATTGCAGAGATATTGTATTTAAGTGCCTAGCTCGATACATAAACGGGTCTCTCTGGTTAGACC
AGATCTGAGCCTGGGAGCTCTCTGGCTAACTAGGGAACCCACTGCTTAAGCCTCAATAAAGCTTGCCTTG
AGTGCTTCAAGTAGTGTGTGCCCGTCTGTTGTGTGACTCTGGTAACTAGAGATCCCTCAGACCCTTTTAG
TCAGTGTGGAAAATCTCTAGCAGTGGCGCCCGAACAGGGACTTGAAAGCGAAAGGGAAACCAGAGGAGCT
CTCTCGACGCAGGACTCGGCTTGCTGAAGCGCGCACGGCAAGAGGCGAGGGGCGGCGACTGGTGAGTACG
CCAAAAATTTTGACTAGCGGAGGCTAGAAGGAGAGAGATGGGTGCGAGAGCGTCAGTATTAAGCGGGGGA
GAATTAGATCGCGATGGGAAAAAATTCGGTTAAGGCCAGGGGGAAAGAAAAAATATAAATTAAAACATAT
AGTATGGGCAAGCAGGGAGCTAGAACGATTCGCAGTTAATCCTGGCCTGTTAGAAACATCAGAAGGCTGT
AGACAAATACTGGGACAGCTACAACCATCCCTTCAGACAGGATCAGAAGAACTTAGATCATTATATAATA
CAGTAGCAACCCTCTATTGTGTGCATCAAAGGATAGAGATAAAAGACACCAAGGAAGCTTTAGACAAGAT
AGAGGAAGAGCAAAACAAAAGTAAGACCACCGCACAGCAAGCGGCCGCTGATCTTCAGACCTGGAGGAGG
AGATATGAGGGACAATTGGAGAAGTGAATTATATAAATATAAAGTAGTAAAAATTGAACCATTAGGAGTA
GCACCCACCAAGGCAAAGAGAAGAGTGGTGCAGAGAGAAAAAAGAGCAGTGGGAATAGGAGCTTTGTTCC
TTGGGTTCTTGGGAGCAGCAGGAAGCACTATGGGCGCAGCGTCAATGACGCTGACGGTACAGGCCAGACA
ATTATTGTCTGGTATAGTGCAGCAGCAGAACAATTTGCTGAGGGCTATTGAGGCGCAACAGCATCTGTTG
CAACTCACAGTCTGGGGCATCAAGCAGCTCCAGGCAAGAATCCTGGCTGTGGAAAGATACCTAAAGGATC
AACAGCTCCTGGGGATTTGGGGTTGCTCTGGAAAACTCATTTGCACCACTGCTGTGCCTTGGAATGCTAG
TTGGAGTAATAAATCTCTGGAACAGATTTGGAATCACACGACCTGGATGGAGTGGGACAGAGAAATTAAC
AATTACACAAGCTTAATACACTCCTTAATTGAAGAATCGCAAAACCAGCAAGAAAAGAATGAACAAGAAT
TATTGGAATTAGATAAATGGGCAAGTTTGTGGAATTGGTTTAACATAACAAATTGGCTGTGGTATATAAA
ATTATTCATAATGATAGTAGGAGGCTTGGTAGGTTTAAGAATAGTTTTTGCTGTACTTTCTATAGTGAAT
AGAGTTAGGCAGGGATATTCACCATTATCGTTTCAGACCCACCTCCCAACCCCGAGGGGACCCAGAGAGG
GCCTATTTCCCATGATTCCTTCATATTTGCATATACGATACAAGGCTGTTAGAGAGATAATTAGAATTAA
TTTGACTGTAAACACAAAGATATTAGTACAAAATACGTGACGTAGAAAGTAATAATTTCTTGGGTAGTTT
GCAGTTTTAAAATTATGTTTTAAAATGGACTATCATATGCTTACCGTAACTTGAAAGTATTTCGATTTCT
TGGCTTTATATATCTTGTGGAAAGGACGAAACACCGTGGGCCAGATGATTCCCTGTGTTTTAGAGCTAGA
AATAGCAAGTTAAAATAAGGCTAGTCCGTTATCAACTTGAAAAAGTGGCACCGAGTCGGTGCTTTTTTAA
GCTTGGCGTAACTAGATCTTGAGACAAATGGCAGTATTCATCCACAATTTTAAAAGAAAAGGGGGGATTG
GGGGGTACAGTGCAGGGGAAAGAATAGTAGACATAATAGCAACAGACATACAAACTAAAGAATTACAAAA
ACAAATTACAAAAATTCAAAATTTTCGGGTTTATTACAGGGACAGCAGAGATCCACTTTGGCGCCGGCTC
GAGGGGG
Features (pLannotate 1.2.2; 29 found; start..end, strand, type, name):
     14..80      +  CDS            small t antigen (fragment): SV40 (simian virus 40) small t antigen
    106..317     +  promoter       EF-1α core promoter: core promoter for human elongation factor EF-1α
    318..1256    +  intron         EF-1α intron A: intron upstream of the start codon of human EF-1α
   1278..1877    +  CDS            PuroR (fragment): puromycin N-acetyltransferase; pac from Streptomyces; confers resistance to puromycin
   1893..2481    +  misc_feature   WPRE: woodchuck hepatitis virus posttranscriptional regulatory element
   2532..2551    +  misc_feature   cPPT/CTS (fragment): central polypurine tract and central termination sequence of HIV-1
   2553..2786    +  LTR            3' LTR (ΔU3): self-inactivating 3' long terminal repeat (LTR) from HIV-1
   2864..2985    +  polyA_signal   SV40 poly(A) signal: SV40 polyadenylation signal
   3025..3160    +  rep_origin     SV40 ori: SV40 origin of replication
   3181..3199    -  promoter       T7 promoter: promoter for bacteriophage T7 RNA polymerase
   3207..3362    +  CDS            lacZα (fragment): LacZα fragment of β-galactosidase; lacZ fragment
   3367..3795    +  rep_origin     f1 ori (sequence partly withheld): f1 bacteriophage origin of replication; arrow indicates direction of (+) strand synthesis
   3848..3952    +  promoter       AmpR promoter: bla
   3953..4813    +  CDS            AmpR: β-lactamase; bla; confers resistance to ampicillin, carbenicillin, and related antibiotics
   4984..5572    +  rep_origin     ori: high-copy-number ColE1/pMB1/pBR322/pUC origin of replication
   5755..5847    +  CDS            lacI (fragment): lac repressor; lacI; The lac repressor binds to the lac operator to inhibit transcription in E. coli. This inhibition can be relieved by adding lactose or isopropyl-β-D-thiogalactopyranoside (IPTG).
   5860..5881    +  protein_bind   CAP binding site: CAP binding activates transcription in the presence of cAMP. E. coli catabolite activator protein
   5896..5926    +  promoter       lac promoter: promoter for the E. coli lac operon
   5934..5950    +  protein_bind   lac operator: The lac repressor binds to the lac operator to inhibit transcription in E. coli. This inhibition can be relieved by adding lactose or isopropyl-β-D-thiogalactopyranoside (IPTG). lac repressor encoded by lacI
   5995..6013    +  promoter       T3 promoter: promoter for bacteriophage T3 RNA polymerase
   6041..6267    +  promoter       RSV promoter: Rous sarcoma virus enhancer/promoter
   6268..6448    +  LTR            5' LTR (truncated): truncated 5' long terminal repeat (LTR) from HIV-1
   6495..6620    +  misc_feature   HIV-1 Ψ: packaging signal of human immunodeficiency virus type 1
   6604..6967    +  CDS            HIV-1 gag (fragment): gag protein from human immunodeficiency virus 1; gag
   7113..7346    +  misc_feature   RRE: The Rev response element (RRE) of HIV-1 allows for Rev-dependent mRNA export from the nucleus to the cytoplasm.
   7723..7749    +  CDS            Rev (fragment): human immunodeficiency virus 1 (HIV-1) Rev protein; rev; enhances nuclear export of unspliced and incompletely spliced viral mRNAs
   7753..7993    +  promoter       U6 promoter: RNA polymerase III promoter for human U6 snRNA
   8023..8098    +  misc_RNA       gRNA scaffold: guide RNA scaffold for the Streptococcus pyogenes CRISPR/Cas9 system
   8154..8271    +  misc_feature   cPPT/CTS: central polypurine tract and central termination sequence of HIV-1
