[The description below was written by a language model from this plasmid's Addgene catalogue record and pLannotate feature annotations shown in this document.]
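Description:
TRIB3 gRNA (BRDN0001145861) is a third-generation lentiviral CRISPR guide plasmid built on the lentiGuide-Puro backbone and designed to target human TRIB3 (also known as TRB3, NIPK, SINK or SKIP3). In bacteria it is maintained as a high-copy plasmid through a ColE1/pUC-type origin and selected with ampicillin via the β-lactamase gene. An f1 origin, an SV40 origin and remnants of lac and phage promoter sequences are also annotated in the backbone.

The lentiviral transfer cassette begins with an RSV promoter fused to a truncated HIV-1 5' LTR, which drives Tat-independent production of the viral genomic RNA in packaging cells. It is followed by the Ψ packaging signal, a gag fragment, the Rev response element for nuclear export, and a central polypurine tract that aids nuclear import of the provirus. Within this frame, a human U6 RNA polymerase III promoter expresses the TRIB3-specific spacer joined to the Streptococcus pyogenes Cas9 guide RNA scaffold. A separate EF-1α promoter with its first intron drives puromycin N-acetyltransferase, allowing selection of transduced mammalian cells. A WPRE enhances transcript expression, and the ΔU3 3' LTR makes the integrated vector self-inactivating.

The plasmid does not encode Cas9, so it must be used with a separate Cas9 vector or in cells that already express the nuclease. The guide was designed against several TRIB3 transcript variants and is an individual clone associated with a human kinome gRNA library developed alongside work on optimised sgRNA design. Its typical use is knockout of TRIB3 in human cells.
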