Addgene plasmid #77199: TRIB3 gRNA (BRDN0001145861)
Purpose: 3rd generation lentiviral gRNA plasmid targeting human TRIB3
Depositing lab: John Doench & David Root. Depositing organization: Broad Institute. Publication: Optimized sgRNA design to maximize activity and minimize off-target effects of CRISPR-Cas9. Doench JG, Fusi N, Sullender M, Hegde M, Vaimberg EW, Donovan KF, Smith I, Tothova Z, Wilen C, Orchard R, Virgin HW, Listgarten J, Root DE. Nat Biotechnol. 2016 Jan 18. doi: 10.1038/nbt.3437. PubMed 26780180.
Backbone
  Vector backbone: lentiGuide-Puro
  Backbone manufacturer: Zhang Lab (Addgene plasmid # 52963)
  Vector type: Mammalian Expression, Lentiviral, CRISPR
  Selectable markers: Puromycin
Growth in bacteria
  Bacterial resistance: Ampicillin, 100 μg/mL
  Growth temperature: 37°C
  Growth strain: DH5alpha
  Copy number: High Copy
Gene/Insert
  Gene/Insert name: TRIB3 (alt names: TRIB3; NM_001301188.1)
  gRNA/shRNA sequence: TGGGCCAGATGATTCCCTGT
  Species: H. sapiens (human)
  Entrez Gene: TRIB3 (a.k.a. C20orf97, NIPK, SINK, SKIP3, TRB3)
  Promoter: hU6
  Cloning method: Unknown
  Sequencing primers: 5′ U6-F; 3′ pS2-R
Terms and licenses: Academic/Nonprofit Terms; Industry Terms: Not Available to Industry
Depositor comments: The gRNA was designed to target the following Genbank reference sequence(s): NM_001301188.1,NM_001301190.1,NM_001301193.1,NM_001301196.1,NM_001301201.1,NM_021158.4. Note that this plasmid does NOT contain Cas9. It should be used in conjunction with lentiCas9-Blast (Addgene #52962) or otherwise with cell lines already expressing Cas9. Browse the full kinome gRNA library at http://www.addgene.org/pooled-library/broadgpp-human-kinome/ or visit http://www.broadinstitute.org/rnai/public/ for detailed protocols and information.
How to cite: TRIB3 gRNA (BRDN0001145861) was a gift from John Doench & David Root (Addgene plasmid # 77199 ; http://n2t.net/addgene:77199 ; RRID:Addgene_77199)
