>Addgene plasmid #77199 | TRIB3 gRNA (BRDN0001145861) | depositor partial sequence | sequence record 144659 | Target Sequence
TGGGCCAGATGATTCCCTGT
