>Addgene plasmid #77199 | TRIB3 gRNA (BRDN0001145861) | addgene partial sequence | sequence record 187303 | hU6-F
CGTAGAAAGTAATAATTTCTTGGGTAGTTTGCAGTTTTAAAATTATGTTTTAAAATGGACTATCATATGC
TTACCGTAACTTGAAAGTATTTCGATTTCTTGGCTTTATATATCTTGTGGAAAGGACGAAACACCGTGGG
CCAGATGATTCCCTGTGTTTTAGAGCTAGAAATAGCAAGTTAAAATAAGGCTAGTCCGTTATCAACTTGA
AAAAGTGGCACCGAGTCGGTGCTTTTTTAAGCTTGGCGTAACTAGATCTTGAGACAAATGGCAGTATTCA
TCCACAATTTTAAAAGAAAAGGGGGGATTGGGGGGTACAGTGCAGGGGAAAGAATAGTAGACATAATAGC
AACAGACATACAAACTAAAGAATTACAAAAACAAATTACAAAAATTCAAAATTTTCGGGTTTATTACAGG
GACAGCAGAGATCCACTTTGGCGCCGGCTCGAGGGGGCCCGGGTGCAAAGATGGATAAAGTTTTAAACAG
AGAGGAATCTTTGCAGCTAATGGACCTTCTAGGTCTTGAAAGGAGTGGGAATTGGCTCCGGTGCCCGTCA
GTGGGCAGAG
